Addgene plasmid #120735: GGE142
Purpose: Part of GoldenGate Yarrowia lipolytica toolkit for assembling an expression plasmid for Y. lipolytic yeast. Metabolic marker for selection after transformation in Y. lipolytica (Marker_Suc2)
Depositing lab: Tristan Rossignol. Depositing organization: INRAE Jouy-en-Josas. Publication: A modular Golden Gate toolkit for Yarrowia lipolytica synthetic biology. Larroude M, Park YK, Soudier P, Kubiak M, Nicaud JM, Rossignol T. Microb Biotechnol. 2019 May 31. doi: 10.1111/1751-7915.13427. PubMed 31148366.
Backbone
  Vector backbone: pCR4Blunt-TOPO
  Vector type: Cloning/assembly plasmid
Growth in bacteria
  Bacterial resistance: Kanamycin, 50 μg/mL
  Growth temperature: 37°C
  Growth strain: DH5alpha
  Copy number: High Copy
Gene/Insert
  Gene/Insert name: Marker_Suc2
  Species: S. cerevisiae (budding yeast)
  Insert size (bp): 2113
  Cloning method: TOPO Cloning
Terms and licenses: Academic/Nonprofit Terms; Industry Terms: Not Available to Industry
How to cite: GGE142 was a gift from Tristan Rossignol (Addgene plasmid # 120735 ; http://n2t.net/addgene:120735 ; RRID:Addgene_120735)
