[The description below was written by a language model from this plasmid's Addgene catalogue record.]
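Description:
GGE142 is a donor ("part") plasmid from a modular Golden Gate toolkit for building expression plasmids for the oleaginous yeast Yarrowia lipolytica. It is built on the pCR4Blunt-TOPO backbone, into which the part was inserted by TOPO cloning, and is classed as a cloning/assembly plasmid rather than an expression vector in its own right. It is maintained in E. coli as a high-copy plasmid under kanamycin selection. The record includes no feature table, so the origin of replication, the flanking restriction sites and the overhangs that define the part's position in the assembly are not stated.

The insert, Marker_Suc2, is a 2113 bp module derived from Saccharomyces cerevisiae SUC2, the gene encoding invertase, which hydrolyses sucrose to glucose and fructose. It serves as a metabolic selection marker. After transformation into Y. lipolytica, cells carrying the marker can be identified by a growth phenotype instead of antibiotic resistance or complementation of an auxotrophy. From the known function of invertase, that phenotype is presumably the ability to use sucrose as a carbon source. The record does not say which promoter, terminator or secretion signal drives SUC2 expression within the module, although the insert size suggests that regulatory sequence accompanies the coding region.

In typical use, GGE142 is combined in a one-pot Golden Gate reaction with other toolkit parts, such as promoters, genes of interest, terminators and a destination backbone. The marker module is released from the TOPO backbone and incorporated into the final Y. lipolytica expression plasmid, where it supplies the selection function for recovering transformants.
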