>Addgene plasmid #120735 | GGE142 | depositor partial sequence | sequence record 229345 | Marker_Suc
GGTCTCTAGGTGGGTTGGCGGCGCATTTGTGTCCCAAAAAACAGCCCCAATTGCCCCAATTGACCCCAAA
TTGACCCAGTAGCGGACCCAACCCCGGCGAGAGCCCCCTTCACCCCACATATCAAACCTCCCCCGGTTCC
CACACTTGCCGTTAAGGGCGTAGGGTACTGCAGTCTGGAATCTACGCTTGTTCAGACTTTGTACTAGTTT
CTTTGTCTGGCCATCCGGGTAACCCATGCCGGACGCAAAATAGACTACTGAAAATTTTTTTGCTTTGTGG
TTGGGACTTTAGCCAAGGGTATAAAAGACCACCGTCCCCGAATTACCTTTCCTCTTCTTTTCTCTCTCTC
CTTGTCAACTCACACCCGAAGGATCTCACAATGCTTTTGCAAGCTTTCCTTTTCCTTTTGGCTGGTTTTG
CAGCCAAAATATCTGCATCAATGACAAACGAAACTAGCGATAGACCTTTGGTCCACTTCACACCCAACAA
GGGCTGGATGAATGACCCAAATGGGTTGTGGTACGATGAAAAAGATGCCAAATGGCATCTGTACTTTCAA
TACAACCCAAATGACACCGTATGGGGTACGCCATTGTTTTGGGGCCATGCTACTTCCGATGATTTGACTA
ATTGGGAAGATCAACCCATTGCTATCGCTCCCAAGCGTAACGATTCAGGTGCTTTCTCTGGCTCCATGGT
GGTTGATTACAACAACACGAGTGGGTTTTTCAATGATACTATTGATCCAAGACAAAGATGCGTTGCGATT
TGGACTTATAACACTCCTGAAAGTGAAGAGCAATACATTAGCTATTCTCTTGATGGTGGTTACACTTTTA
CTGAATACCAAAAGAACCCTGTTTTAGCTGCCAACTCCACTCAATTCAGAGATCCAAAGGTGTTCTGGTA
TGAACCTTCTCAAAAATGGATTATGACGGCTGCCAAATCACAAGACTACAAAATTGAAATTTACTCCTCT
GATGACTTGAAGTCCTGGAAGCTAGAATCTGCATTTGCCAATGAAGGTTTCTTAGGCTACCAATACGAAT
GTCCAGGTTTGATTGAAGTCCCAACTGAGCAAGATCCTTCCAAATCTTATTGGGTCATGTTTATTTCTAT
CAACCCAGGTGCACCTGCTGGCGGTTCCTTCAACCAATATTTTGTTGGATCCTTCAATGGTACTCATTTT
GAAGCGTTTGACAATCAATCTAGAGTGGTAGATTTTGGTAAGGACTACTATGCCTTGCAAACTTTCTTCA
ACACTGACCCAACCTACGGTTCAGCATTAGGTATTGCCTGGGCTTCAAACTGGGAGTACAGTGCCTTTGT
CCCAACTAACCCATGGAGATCATCCATGTCTTTGGTCCGCAAGTTTTCTTTGAACACTGAATATCAAGCT
AATCCAGAGACTGAATTGATCAATTTGAAAGCCGAACCAATATTGAACATTAGTAATGCTGGTCCCTGGT
CCCGTTTTGCTACTAACACAACTCTAACTAAGGCCAATTCTTACAATGTCGATTTGAGCAACTCGACTGG
TACCCTAGAGTTTGAGTTGGTTTACGCTGTTAACACCACACAAACCATATCCAAATCCGTCTTTGCCGAC
TTATCACTTTGGTTCAAGGGTTTAGAAGATCCTGAAGAATATTTGAGAATGGGTTTTGAAGTCAGTGCTT
CTTCCTTCTTTTTGGACCGTGGTAACTCTAAGGTCAAGTTTGTCAAGGAGAACCCATATTTCACAAACAG
AATGTCTGTCAACAACCAACCATTCAAGTCTGAGAACGACCTAAGTTACTATAAAGTGTACGGCCTACTG
GATCAAAACATCTTGGAATTGTACTTCAACGATGGAGATGTGGTTTCTACAAATACCTACTTCATGACCA
CCGGTAACGCTCTAGGATCTGTGAACATGACCACTGGTGTCGATAATTTGTTCTACATTGACAAGTTCCA
AGTAAGGGAAGTAAAATAGGCAGCCTAGGGTGTCTGTGGTATCTAAGCTATTTATCACTCTTTACAACTT
CTACCTCAACTATCTACTTTAATAAATGAATATCGTTTATTCTCTATGATTACTGTATATGCGTTCCTCT
AAGACAAATCGAATTCACGGAGAGA
