LOCUS       Exported 5651 bp ds-DNA circular SYN 12-MAY-2021
DEFINITION  Part of GoldenGate Yarrowia lipolytica toolkit for assembling an
            expression plasmid for Y. lipolytic yeast. Metabolic marker for
            selection after transformation in Y. lipolytica (Marker_Suc2).
ACCESSION   .
VERSION     .
KEYWORDS    GGE142
SOURCE      synthetic DNA construct
  ORGANISM  synthetic DNA construct
REFERENCE   1 (bases 1 to 5651)
  AUTHORS   Larroude M, Park YK, Soudier P, Kubiak M, Nicaud JM, Rossignol T
  TITLE     A modular Golden Gate toolkit for Yarrowia lipolytica synthetic
            biology.
  JOURNAL   Microb Biotechnol. 2019 May 31. doi: 10.1111/1751-7915.13427.
  PUBMED    31148366
REFERENCE   2 (bases 1 to 5651)
  AUTHORS   .
  TITLE     Direct Submission
  JOURNAL   Exported May 12, 2021 from SnapGene Server 1.1.58
            http://www.snapgene.com
FEATURES             Location/Qualifiers
     source          1..5651
                     /organism="synthetic DNA construct"
                     /mol_type="other DNA"
     protein_bind    107..128
                     /label=CAP binding site
                     /bound_moiety="E. coli catabolite activator protein"
                     /note="CAP binding activates transcription in the presence
                     of cAMP."
     promoter        143..173
                     /label=lac promoter
                     /note="promoter for the E. coli lac operon"
     protein_bind    181..197
                     /label=lac operator
                     /bound_moiety="lac repressor encoded by lacI"
                     /note="The lac repressor binds to the lac operator to
                     inhibit transcription in E. coli. This inhibition can be
                     relieved by adding lactose or
                     isopropyl-beta-D-thiogalactopyranoside (IPTG)."
     primer_bind     186..208
                     /label=M13/pUC Reverse
                     /note="In lacZ gene"
     primer_bind     205..221
                     /label=M13 rev
                     /note="common sequencing primer, one of multiple similar
                     variants"
     primer_bind     205..221
                     /label=M13 Reverse
                     /note="In lacZ gene. Also called M13-rev"
     promoter        239..257
                     /label=SP6 promoter
                     /note="promoter for bacteriophage SP6 RNA polymerase"
     primer_bind     239..256
                     /label=SP6
                     /note="SP6 promoter, forward primer"
     primer_bind     complement(2539..2558)
                     /label=T7
                     /note="T7 promoter, forward primer"
     promoter        complement(2540..2558)
                     /label=T7 promoter
                     /note="promoter for bacteriophage T7 RNA polymerase"
     primer_bind     complement(2565..2582)
                     /label=M13 Forward
                     /note="In lacZ gene. Also called M13-F20 or M13 (-21)
                     Forward"
     primer_bind     complement(2565..2581)
                     /label=M13 fwd
                     /note="common sequencing primer, one of multiple similar
                     variants"
     primer_bind     complement(2574..2596)
                     /label=M13/pUC Forward
                     /note="In lacZ gene"
     CDS             2719..3021
                     /codon_start=1
                     /gene="ccdB"
                     /product="CcdB, a bacterial toxin that poisons DNA gyrase"
                     /label=ccdB
                     /note="Plasmids containing the ccdB gene cannot be
                     propagated in standard E. coli strains."
                     /translation="QFKVYTYKRESRYRLFVDVQSDIIDTPGRRMVIPLASARLLSDKV
                     SRELYPVVHIGDESWRMMTTDMASVPVSVIGEEVADLSHRENDIKNAINLMFWGI"
     primer_bind     2900..2919
                     /label=ccdB-fwd
                     /note="ccdB gene, forward primer"
     CDS             3370..4164
                     /codon_start=1
                     /gene="aph(3')-II (or nptII)"
                     /product="aminoglycoside phosphotransferase from Tn5"
                     /label=NeoR/KanR
                     /note="confers resistance to neomycin, kanamycin, and G418
                     (Geneticin(R))"
                     /translation="MIEQDGLHAGSPAAWVERLFGYDWAQQTIGCSDAAVFRLSAQGRP
                     VLFVKTDLSGALNELQDEAARLSWLATTGVPCAAVLDVVTEAGRDWLLLGEVPGQDLLS
                     SHLAPAEKVSIMADAMRRLHTLDPATCPFDHQAKHRIERARTRMEAGLVDQDDLDEEHQ
                     GLAPAELFARLKASMPDGEDLVVTHGDACLPNIMVENGRFSGFIDCGRLGVADRYQDIA
                     LATRDIAEELGGEWADRFLVLYGIAAPDSQRIAFYRLLDEFF"
     primer_bind     complement(3424..3443)
                     /label=Neo-R
                     /note="Neomycin resistance gene, reverse primer"
     primer_bind     4034..4053
                     /label=Neo-F
                     /note="Neomycin resistance gene, forward primer"
     regulatory      4364..4373
                     /regulatory_class="other"
                     /note="vertebrate consensus sequence for strong initiation
                     of translation (Kozak, 1987)"
     CDS             4370..4744
                     /codon_start=1
                     /gene="Sh ble from Streptoalloteichus hindustanus"
                     /product="antibiotic-binding protein"
                     /label=BleoR
                     /note="confers resistance to bleomycin, phleomycin, and
                     Zeocin(TM)"
                     /translation="MAKLTSAVPVLTARDVAGAVEFWTDRLGFSRDFVEDDFAGVVRDD
                     VTLFISAVQDQVVPDNTLAWVWVRGLDELYAEWSEVVSTNFRDASGPAMTEIGEQPWGR
                     EFALRDPAGNCVHFVAEEQD"
     rep_origin      4882..5470
                     /direction=RIGHT
                     /label=ori
                     /note="high-copy-number ColE1/pMB1/pBR322/pUC origin of
                     replication"
     primer_bind     5371..5390
                     /label=pBR322ori-F
                     /note="pBR322 origin, forward primer"
     primer_bind     5624..5641
                     /label=L4440
                     /note="L4440 vector, forward primer"
ORIGIN
        1 agcgcccaat acgcaaaccg cctctccccg cgcgttggcc gattcattaa tgcagctggc
       61 acgacaggtt tcccgactgg aaagcgggca gtgagcgcaa cgcaattaat gtgagttagc
      121 tcactcatta ggcaccccag gctttacact ttatgcttcc ggctcgtatg ttgtgtggaa
      181 ttgtgagcgg ataacaattt cacacaggaa acagctatga ccatgattac gccaagctat
      241 ttaggtgaca ctatagaata ctcaagctat gcatcaagct tggtaccgag ctcggatcca
      301 ctagtaacgg ccgccagtgt gctggaattc gcccttgggg gtctctccgt gaattcgatt
      361 tgtcttagag gaacgcatat acagtaatca tagagaataa acgatattca tttattaaag
      421 tagatagttg aggtagaagt tgtaaagagt gataaatagc ttagatacca cagacaccct
      481 aggctgccta ttttacttcc cttacttgga acttgtcaat gtagaacaaa ttatcgacac
      541 cagtggtcat gttcacagat cctagagcgt taccggtggt catgaagtag gtatttgtag
      601 aaaccacatc tccatcgttg aagtacaatt ccaagatgtt ttgatccagt aggccgtaca
      661 ctttatagta acttaggtcg ttctcagact tgaatggttg gttgttgaca gacattctgt
      721 ttgtgaaata tgggttctcc ttgacaaact tgaccttaga gttaccacgg tccaaaaaga
      781 aggaagaagc actgacttca aaacccattc tcaaatattc ttcaggatct tctaaaccct
      841 tgaaccaaag tgataagtcg gcaaagacgg atttggatat ggtttgtgtg gtgttaacag
      901 cgtaaaccaa ctcaaactct agggtaccag tcgagttgct caaatcgaca ttgtaagaat
      961 tggccttagt tagagttgtg ttagtagcaa aacgggacca gggaccagca ttactaatgt
     1021 tcaatattgg ttcggctttc aaattgatca attcagtctc tggattagct tgatattcag
     1081 tgttcaaaga aaacttgcgg accaaagaca tggatgatct ccatgggtta gttgggacaa
     1141 aggcactgta ctcccagttt gaagcccagg caatacctaa tgctgaaccg taggttgggt
     1201 cagtgttgaa gaaagtttgc aaggcatagt agtccttacc aaaatctacc actctagatt
     1261 gattgtcaaa cgcttcaaaa tgagtaccat tgaaggatcc aacaaaatat tggttgaagg
     1321 aaccgccagc aggtgcacct gggttgatag aaataaacat gacccaataa gatttggaag
     1381 gatcttgctc agttgggact tcaatcaaac ctggacattc gtattggtag cctaagaaac
     1441 cttcattggc aaatgcagat tctagcttcc aggacttcaa gtcatcagag gagtaaattt
     1501 caattttgta gtcttgtgat ttggcagccg tcataatcca tttttgagaa ggttcatacc
     1561 agaacacctt tggatctctg aattgagtgg agttggcagc taaaacaggg ttcttttggt
     1621 attcagtaaa agtgtaacca ccatcaagag aatagctaat gtattgctct tcactttcag
     1681 gagtgttata agtccaaatc gcaacgcatc tttgtcttgg atcaatagta tcattgaaaa
     1741 acccactcgt gttgttgtaa tcaaccacca tggagccaga gaaagcacct gaatcgttac
     1801 gcttgggagc gatagcaatg ggttgatctt cccaattagt caaatcatcg gaagtagcat
     1861 ggccccaaaa caatggcgta ccccatacgg tgtcatttgg gttgtattga aagtacagat
     1921 gccatttggc atctttttca tcgtaccaca acccatttgg gtcattcatc cagcccttgt
     1981 tgggtgtgaa gtggaccaaa ggtctatcgc tagtttcgtt tgtcattgat gcagatattt
     2041 tggctgcaaa accagccaaa aggaaaagga aagcttgcaa aagcattgtg agatccttcg
     2101 ggtgtgagtt gacaaggaga gagagaaaag aagaggaaag gtaattcggg gacggtggtc
     2161 ttttataccc ttggctaaag tcccaaccac aaagcaaaaa aattttcagt agtctatttt
     2221 gcgtccggca tgggttaccc ggatggccag acaaagaaac tagtacaaag tctgaacaag
     2281 cgtagattcc agactgcagt accctacgcc cttaacggca agtgtgggaa ccgggggagg
     2341 tttgatatgt ggggtgaagg gggctctcgc cggggttggg tccgctactg ggtcaatttg
     2401 gggtcaattg gggcaattgg ggctgttttt tgggacacaa atgcgccgcc aacccaccta
     2461 gagaccccca agggcgaatt ctgcagatat ccatcacact ggcggccgct cgagcatgca
     2521 tctagagggc ccaattcgcc ctatagtgag tcgtattaca attcactggc cgtcgtttta
     2581 caacgtcgtg actgggaaaa ccctggcgtt acccaactta atcgccttgc agcacatccc
     2641 cctttcgcca gctggcgtaa tagcgaagag gcccgcaccg atcgcccttc ccaacagttg
     2701 cgcagcctat acgtacggca gtttaaggtt tacacctata aaagagagag ccgttatcgt
     2761 ctgtttgtgg atgtacagag tgatattatt gacacgccgg ggcgacggat ggtgatcccc
     2821 ctggccagtg cacgtctgct gtcagataaa gtctcccgtg aactttaccc ggtggtgcat
     2881 atcggggatg aaagctggcg catgatgacc accgatatgg ccagtgtgcc ggtctccgtt
     2941 atcggggaag aagtggctga tctcagccac cgcgaaaatg acatcaaaaa cgccattaac
     3001 ctgatgttct ggggaatata aatgtcaggc atgagattat caaaaaggat cttcacctag
     3061 atccttttca cgtagaaagc cagtccgcag aaacggtgct gaccccggat gaatgtcagc
     3121 tactgggcta tctggacaag ggaaaacgca agcgcaaaga gaaagcaggt agcttgcagt
     3181 gggcttacat ggcgatagct agactgggcg gttttatgga cagcaagcga accggaattg
     3241 ccagctgggg cgccctctgg taaggttggg aagccctgca aagtaaactg gatggctttc
     3301 ttgccgccaa ggatctgatg gcgcagggga tcaagctctg atcaagagac aggatgagga
     3361 tcgtttcgca tgattgaaca agatggattg cacgcaggtt ctccggccgc ttgggtggag
     3421 aggctattcg gctatgactg ggcacaacag acaatcggct gctctgatgc cgccgtgttc
     3481 cggctgtcag cgcaggggcg cccggttctt tttgtcaaga ccgacctgtc cggtgccctg
     3541 aatgaactgc aagacgaggc agcgcggcta tcgtggctgg ccacgacggg cgttccttgc
     3601 gcagctgtgc tcgacgttgt cactgaagcg ggaagggact ggctgctatt gggcgaagtg
     3661 ccggggcagg atctcctgtc atctcacctt gctcctgccg agaaagtatc catcatggct
     3721 gatgcaatgc ggcggctgca tacgcttgat ccggctacct gcccattcga ccaccaagcg
     3781 aaacatcgca tcgagcgagc acgtactcgg atggaagccg gtcttgtcga tcaggatgat
     3841 ctggacgaag agcatcaggg gctcgcgcca gccgaactgt tcgccaggct caaggcgagc
     3901 atgcccgacg gcgaggatct cgtcgtgacc catggcgatg cctgcttgcc gaatatcatg
     3961 gtggaaaatg gccgcttttc tggattcatc gactgtggcc ggctgggtgt ggcggaccgc
     4021 tatcaggaca tagcgttggc tacccgtgat attgctgaag agcttggcgg cgaatgggct
     4081 gaccgcttcc tcgtgcttta cggtatcgcc gctcccgatt cgcagcgcat cgccttctat
     4141 cgccttcttg acgagttctt ctgaattatt aacgcttaca atttcctgat gcggtatttt
     4201 ctccttacgc atctgtgcgg tatttcacac cgcatcaggt ggcacttttc ggggaaatgt
     4261 gcgcggaacc cctatttgtt tatttttcta aatacattca aatatgtatc cgctcatgag
     4321 acaataaccc tgataaatgc ttcaataata gcacgtgagg agggccacca tggccaagtt
     4381 gaccagtgcc gttccggtgc tcaccgcgcg cgacgtcgcc ggagcggtcg agttctggac
     4441 cgaccggctc gggttctccc gggacttcgt ggaggacgac ttcgccggtg tggtccggga
     4501 cgacgtgacc ctgttcatca gcgcggtcca ggaccaggtg gtgccggaca acaccctggc
     4561 ctgggtgtgg gtgcgcggcc tggacgagct gtacgccgag tggtcggagg tcgtgtccac
     4621 gaacttccgg gacgcctccg ggccggccat gaccgagatc ggcgagcagc cgtgggggcg
     4681 ggagttcgcc ctgcgcgacc cggccggcaa ctgcgtgcac ttcgtggccg aggagcagga
     4741 ctgacacgtg ctaaaacttc atttttaatt taaaaggatc taggtgaaga tcctttttga
     4801 taatctcatg accaaaatcc cttaacgtga gttttcgttc cactgagcgt cagaccccgt
     4861 agaaaagatc aaaggatctt cttgagatcc tttttttctg cgcgtaatct gctgcttgca
     4921 aacaaaaaaa ccaccgctac cagcggtggt ttgtttgccg gatcaagagc taccaactct
     4981 ttttccgaag gtaactggct tcagcagagc gcagatacca aatactgttc ttctagtgta
     5041 gccgtagtta ggccaccact tcaagaactc tgtagcaccg cctacatacc tcgctctgct
     5101 aatcctgtta ccagtggctg ctgccagtgg cgataagtcg tgtcttaccg ggttggactc
     5161 aagacgatag ttaccggata aggcgcagcg gtcgggctga acggggggtt cgtgcacaca
     5221 gcccagcttg gagcgaacga cctacaccga actgagatac ctacagcgtg agctatgaga
     5281 aagcgccacg cttcccgaag ggagaaaggc ggacaggtat ccggtaagcg gcagggtcgg
     5341 aacaggagag cgcacgaggg agcttccagg gggaaacgcc tggtatcttt atagtcctgt
     5401 cgggtttcgc cacctctgac ttgagcgtcg atttttgtga tgctcgtcag gggggcggag
     5461 cctatggaaa aacgccagca acgcggcctt tttacggttc ctggcctttt gctggccttt
     5521 tgctcacatg ttctttcctg cgttatcccc tgattctgtg gataaccgta ttaccgcctt
     5581 tgagtgagct gataccgctc gccgcagccg aacgaccgag cgcagcgagt cagtgagcga
     5641 ggaagcggaa g
//
